>Addgene plasmid #143327 | TFORF1863 | addgene full sequence | sequence record 391414 | Addgene NGS Result
TTAATGTAGTCTTATGCAATACTCTTGTAGTCTTGCAACATGGTAACGATGAGTTAGCAACATGCCTTAC
AAGGAGAGAAAAAGCACCGTGCATGCCGATTGGTGGAAGTAAGGTGGTACGATCGTGCCTTATTAGGAAG
GCAACAGACGGGTCTGACATGGATTGGACGAACCACTGAATTGCCGCATTGCAGAGATATTGTATTTAAG
TGCCTAGCTCGATACATAAACGGGTCTCTCTGGTTAGACCAGATCTGAGCCTGGGAGCTCTCTGGCTAAC
TAGGGAACCCACTGCTTAAGCCTCAATAAAGCTTGCCTTGAGTGCTTCAAGTAGTGTGTGCCCGTCTGTT
GTGTGACTCTGGTAACTAGAGATCCCTCAGACCCTTTTAGTCAGTGTGGAAAATCTCTAGCAGTGGCGCC
CGAACAGGGACTTGAAAGCGAAAGGGAAACCAGAGGAGCTCTCTCGACGCAGGACTCGGCTTGCTGAAGC
GCGCACGGCAAGAGGCGAGGGGCGGCGACTGGTGAGTACGCCAAAAATTTTGACTAGCGGAGGCTAGAAG
GAGAGAGATGGGTGCGAGAGCGTCAGTATTAAGCGGGGGAGAATTAGATCGCGATGGGAAAAAATTCGGT
TAAGGCCAGGGGGAAAGAAAAAATATAAATTAAAACATATAGTATGGGCAAGCAGGGAGCTAGAACGATT
CGCAGTTAATCCTGGCCTGTTAGAAACATCAGAAGGCTGTAGACAAATACTGGGACAGCTACAACCATCC
CTTCAGACAGGATCAGAAGAACTTAGATCATTATATAATACAGTAGCAACCCTCTATTGTGTGCATCAAA
GGATAGAGATAAAAGACACCAAGGAAGCTTTAGACAAGATAGAGGAAGAGCAAAACAAAAGTAAGACCAC
CGCACAGCAAGCGGCCGCTGATCTTCAGACCTGGAGGAGGAGATATGAGGGACAATTGGAGAAGTGAATT
ATATAAATATAAAGTAGTAAAAATTGAACCATTAGGAGTAGCACCCACCAAGGCAAAGAGAAGAGTGGTG
CAGAGAGAAAAAAGAGCAGTGGGAATAGGAGCTTTGTTCCTTGGGTTCTTGGGAGCAGCAGGAAGCACTA
TGGGCGCAGCGTCAATGACGCTGACGGTACAGGCCAGACAATTATTGTCTGGTATAGTGCAGCAGCAGAA
CAATTTGCTGAGGGCTATTGAGGCGCAACAGCATCTGTTGCAACTCACAGTCTGGGGCATCAAGCAGCTC
CAGGCAAGAATCCTGGCTGTGGAAAGATACCTAAAGGATCAACAGCTCCTGGGGATTTGGGGTTGCTCTG
GAAAACTCATTTGCACCACTGCTGTGCCTTGGAATGCTAGTTGGAGTAATAAATCTCTGGAACAGATTTG
GAATCACACGACCTGGATGGAGTGGGACAGAGAAATTAACAATTACACAAGCTTAATACACTCCTTAATT
GAAGAATCGCAAAACCAGCAAGAAAAGAATGAACAAGAATTATTGGAATTAGATAAATGGGCAAGTTTGT
GGAATTGGTTTAACATAACAAATTGGCTGTGGTATATAAAATTATTCATAATGATAGTAGGAGGCTTGGT
AGGTTTAAGAATAGTTTTTGCTGTACTTTCTATAGTGAATAGAGTTAGGCAGGGATATTCACCATTATCG
TTTCAGACCCACCTCCCAACCCCGAGGGGACCCATGCATTGCATCTCAATTAGTCAGCAACCAGGTGTGG
AAAGTCCCCAGGCTCCCCAGCAGGCAGAAGTATGCAAAGCATGCGTCTCAATTAGTCAGCAACCATAGTC
CCGCCCCTAACTCCGCCCATCCCGCCCCTAACTCCGCCCAGTTCCGCCCATTCTCCGCCCCATGGCTGAC
TAATTTTTTTTATTTATGCAGAGGCCGAGGCCGCCTCGGCCTCTGAGCTATTCCAGAAGTAGTGAGGAGG
CTTTTTTGGAGGCCTAGGCTTTTGCAAAAAGCTTTCTAGAGGTACCACCGGAGCTTACCATGACCGAGTA
CAAGCCCACGGTGCGCCTCGCCACCCGCGACGACGTCCCCAGGGCCGTACGCACCCTCGCCGCCGCGTTC
GCCGACTACCCCGCCACGCGCCACACCGTCGATCCGGACCGCCACATCGAGCGGGTCACCGAGCTGCAAG
AACTCTTCCTCACGCGCGTCGGGCTCGACATCGGCAAGGTGTGGGTCGCGGACGACGGCGCCGCCGTGGC
GGTCTGGACCACGCCGGAGAGCGTCGAAGCGGGGGCGGTGTTCGCCGAGATCGGCCCGCGCATGGCCGAG
TTGAGCGGTTCCCGGCTGGCCGCGCAGCAACAGATGGAAGGCCTCCTGGCGCCGCACCGGCCCAAGGAGC
CCGCGTGGTTCCTGGCCACCGTCGGCGTCTCGCCCGACCACCAGGGCAAGGGTCTGGGCAGCGCCGTCGT
GCTCCCCGGAGTGGAGGCGGCCGAGCGCGCCGGGGTGCCCGCCTTCCTGGAGACCTCCGCGCCCCGCAAC
CTCCCCTTCTACGAGCGGCTCGGCTTCACCGTCACCGCCGACGTCGAGGTGCCCGAAGGACCGCGCACCT
GGTGCATGACCCGCAAGCCCGGTGCCAGTTAACGAATTCTAGATCTTGAGACAAATGGCAGTATTCATCC
ACAATTTTAAAAGAAAAGGGGGGATTGGGGGGTACAGTGCAGGGGAAAGAATAGTAGACATAATAGCAAC
AGACATACAAACTAAAGAATTACAAAAACAAATTACAAAAATTCAAAATTTTCGGGTTTATTACAGGGAC
AGCAGAGATCCACTTTGGCGCCGGCTCGAGGCCTGCAGGTGCAAAGATGGATAAAGTTTTAAACAGAGAG
GAATCTTTGCAGCTAATGGACCTTCTAGGTCTTGAAAGGAGTGGGAATTGGCTCCGGTGCCCGTCAGTGG
GCAGAGCGCACATCGCCCACAGTCCCCGAGAAGTTGGGGGGAGGGGTCGGCAATTGAACCGGTGCCTAGA
GAAGGTGGCGCGGGGTAAACTGGGAAAGTGATGTCGTGTACTGGCTCCGCCTTTTTCCCGAGGGTGGGGG
AGAACCGTATATAAGTGCAGTAGTCGCCGTGAACGTTCTTTTTCGCAACGGGTTTGCCGCCAGAACACAG
GTAAGTGCCGTGTGTGGTTCCCGCGGGCCTGGCCTCTTTACGGGTTATGGCCCTTGCGTGCCTTGAATTA
CTTCCACCTGGCTGCAGTACGTGATTCTTGATCCCGAGCTTCGGGTTGGAAGTGGGTGGGAGAGTTCGAG
GCCTTGCGCTTAAGGAGCCCCTTCGCCTCGTGCTTGAGTTGAGGCCTGGCCTGGGCGCTGGGGCCGCCGC
GTGCGAATCTGGTGGCACCTTCGCGCCTGTCTCGCTGCTTTCGATAAGTCTCTAGCCATTTAAAATTTTT
GATGACCTGCTGCGACGCTTTTTTTCTGGCAAGATAGTCTTGTAAATGCGGGCCAAGATCTGCACACTGG
TATTTCGGTTTTTGGGGCCGCGGGCGGCGACGGGGCCCGTGCGTCCCAGCGCACATGTTCGGCGAGGCGG
GGCCTGCGAGCGCGGCCACCGAGAATCGGACGGGGGTAGTCTCAAGCTGGCCGGCCTGCTCTGGTGCCTG
GCCTCGCGCCGCCGTGTATCGCCCCGCCCTGGGCGGCAAGGCTGGCCCGGTCGGCACCAGTTGCGTGAGC
GGAAAGATGGCCGCTTCCCGGCCCTGCTGCAGGGAGCTCAAAATGGAGGACGCGGCGCTCGGGAGAGCGG
GCGGGTGAGTCACCCACACAAAGGAAAAGGGCCTTTCCGTCCTCAGCCGTCGCTTCATGTGACTCCACGG
AGTACCGGGCGCCGTCCAGGCACCTCGATTAGTTCTCGAGCTTTTGGAGTACGTCGTCTTTAGGTTGGGG
GGAGGGGTTTTATGCGATGGAGTTTCCCCACACTGAGTGGGTGGAGACTGAAGTTAGGCCAGCTTGGCAC
TTGATGTAATTCTCCTTGGAATTTGCCCTTTTTGAGTTTGGATCTTGGTTCATTCTCAAGCCTCAGACAG
TGGTTCAAAGTTTTTTTCTTCCATTTCAGGTGTCGTGAGGCTAGCACCGCCACCATGGTTCACTCCAGCA
TGGGGGCTCCAGAAATAAGAATGTCTAAGCCCCTGGAGGCCGAGAAGCAAGGTCTGGACTCCCCATCAGA
GCACACAGACACCGAAAGAAATGGACCAGACACTAATCATCAGAACCCCCAAAATAAGACCTCCCCATTC
TCCGTGTCCCCAACTGGCCCCAGTACAAAGATCAAGGCTGAAGACCCCAGTGGCGATTCAGCCCCAGCAG
CACCCCTGCCCCCTCAGCCGGCCCAGCCTCATCTGCCCCAGGCCCAACTCATGTTGACGGGCAGCCAGCT
AGCTGGGGACATACAGCAGCTCCTCCAGCTCCAGCAGCTGGTGCTTGTGCCAGGCCACCACCTCCAGCCA
CCTGCTCAGTTCCTGCTACCGCAGGCCCAGCAGAGCCAGCCAGGCCTGCTACCGACACCAAATCTATTCC
AGCTACCTCAGCAAACCCAGGGAGCTCTTCTGACCTCCCAGCCCCGGGCCGGGCTTCCCACACAGCCCCC
CAAATGCTTGGAGCCACCATCCCACCCCGAGGAGCCCAGTGATCTGGAGGAGCTGGAGCAATTCGCCCGC
ACCTTCAAGCAACGCCGCATCAAGCTGGGCTTCACGCAGGGTGATGTGGGCCTGGCCATGGGCAAGCTCT
ACGGCAACGACTTCAGCCAGACGACCATTTCCCGCTTCGAGGCCCTCAACCTGAGCTTCAAGAACATGTG
CAAACTCAAGCCCCTCCTGGAGAAGTGGCTCAACGATGCAGAGACTATGTCTGTGGACTCAAGCCTGCCC
AGCCCCAACCAGCTGAGCAGCCCCAGCCTGGGTTTCGACGGCCTGCCCGGCCGGAGACGCAAGAAGAGGA
CCAGCATCGAGACAAACGTCCGCTTCGCCTTAGAGAAGAGTTTTCTAGCGAACCAGAAGCCTACCTCAGA
GGAGATCCTGCTGATCGCCGAGCAGCTGCACATGGAGAAGGAAGTGATCCGCGTCTGGTTCTGCAACCGG
CGCCAGAAGGAGAAACGCATCAACCCCTGCAGTGCGGCCCCCATGCTGCCCAGCCCAGGGAAGCCGGCCA
GCTACAGCCCCCATATGGTCACACCCCAAGGGGGCGCGGGGACCTTACCGTTGTCCCAAGCTTCCAGCAG
TCTGAGCACAACAGTTACTACCTTATCCTCAGCTGTGGGGACGCTCCACCCCAGCCGGACAGCTGGAGGG
GGTGGGGGCGGGGGCGGGGCTGCGCCCCCCCTCAATTCCATCCCCTCTGTCACTCCCCCACCCCCGGCCA
CCACCAACAGCACAAACCCCAGCCCTCAAGGCAGCCACTCGGCTATCGGCTTGTCAGGCCTGAACCCCAG
CACGGGAAGCACAATGGTGGGGTTGAGCTCCGGGCTGAGTCCAGCCCTCATGAGCAACAACCCTTTGGCC
ACTATCCAAGCCCTGGCCTCTGGTGGAACCCTGCCCCTTACCAGCCTTGATGGCAGCGGGAATCTGGTGC
TGGGGGCAGCCGGTGCAGCCCCGGGGAGCCCTGGCCTGGTGACCTCGCCGCTCTTCTTGAATCATGCTGG
GCTGCCCCTGCTCAGCACCCCGCCTGGTGTGGGCCTGGTCTCAGCAGCGGCTGCGGCTGTGGCAGCCTCC
ATCTCCAGCAAGTCTCCTGGCCTCTCCTCCTCATCCTCTTCATCCTCATCCTCCTCCTCCTCCACTTGCA
GCGAGACGGCAGCACAGACCCCTGGAGGTCCAGGGGGGCCCGAGGCAGGGTCCAAACCTGAGTAGTAATG
AACTAGTCCGTAACTTGAAAGTATTTCGATTTCTTGGCTTTATATATCTTGTGGAAAGGACGACTTAGCG
CGTATCGTCTGCTTGTTACGCGTTAAGTCGACAATCAACCTCTGGATTACAAAATTTGTGAAAGATTGAC
TGGTATTCTTAACTATGTTGCTCCTTTTACGCTATGTGGATACGCTGCTTTAATGCCTTTGTATCATGCT
ATTGCTTCCCGTATGGCTTTCATTTTCTCCTCCTTGTATAAATCCTGGTTGCTGTCTCTTTATGAGGAGT
TGTGGCCCGTTGTCAGGCAACGTGGCGTGGTGTGCACTGTGTTTGCTGACGCAACCCCCACTGGTTGGGG
CATTGCCACCACCTGTCAGCTCCTTTCCGGGACTTTCGCTTTCCCCCTCCCTATTGCCACGGCGGAACTC
ATCGCCGCCTGCCTTGCCCGCTGCTGGACAGGGGCTCGGCTGTTGGGCACTGACAATTCCGTGGTGTTGT
CGGGGAAATCATCGTCCTTTCCTTGGCTGCTCGCCTGTGTTGCCACCTGGATTCTGCGCGGGACGTCCTT
CTGCTACGTCCCTTCGGCCCTCAATCCAGCGGACCTTCCTTCCCGCGGCCTGCTGCCGGCTCTGCGGCCT
CTTCCGCGTCTTCGCCTTCGCCCTCAGACGAGTCGGATCTCCCTTTGGGCCGCCTCCCCGCGTCGACTTT
AAGACCAATGACTTACAAGGCAGCTGTAGATCTTAGCCACTTTTTAAAAGAAAAGGGGGGACTGGAAGGG
CTAATTCACTCCCAACGAAGACAAGATCTGCTTTTTGCTTGTACTGGGTCTCTCTGGTTAGACCAGATCT
GAGCCTGGGAGCTCTCTGGCTAACTAGGGAACCCACTGCTTAAGCCTCAATAAAGCTTGCCTTGAGTGCT
TCAAGTAGTGTGTGCCCGTCTGTTGTGTGACTCTGGTAACTAGAGATCCCTCAGACCCTTTTAGTCAGTG
TGGAAAATCTCTAGCAGTACGTATAGTAGTTCATGTCATCTTATTATTCAGTATTTATAACTTGCAAAGA
AATGAATATCAGAGAGTGAGAGGAACTTGTTTATTGCAGCTTATAATGGTTACAAATAAAGCAATAGCAT
CACAAATTTCACAAATAAAGCATTTTTTTCACTGCATTCTAGTTGTGGTTTGTCCAAACTCATCAATGTA
TCTTATCATGTCTGGCTCTAGCTATCCCGCCCCTAACTCCGCCCATCCCGCCCCTAACTCCGCCCAGTTC
CGCCCATTCTCCGCCCCATGGCTGACTAATTTTTTTTATTTATGCAGAGGCCGAGGCCGCCTCGGCCTCT
GAGCTATTCCAGAAGTAGTGAGGAGGCTTTTTTGGAGGCCTAGGGACGTACCCAATTCGCCCTATAGTGA
GTCGTATTACGCGCGCTCACTGGCCGTCGTTTTACAACGTCGTGACTGGGAAAACCCTGGCGTTACCCAA
CTTAATCGCCTTGCAGCACATCCCCCTTTCGCCAGCTGGCGTAATAGCGAAGAGGCCCGCACCGATCGCC
CTTCCCAACAGTTGCGCAGCCTGAATGGCGAATGGG
[124 nt withheld, positions 7457-7580]
C
[91 nt withheld, positions 7582-7672]
A
[49 nt withheld, positions 7674-7722]
CCTTTGACGTTGGAGTCCACGTTCTTT
[37 nt withheld, positions 7750-7786]
ACCCTATCTCGGTCTATTCTTTTGATTTATAAGGGATTTTGCCGATTTCGGCCTATTGGTTAAAAAATGA
GCTGATTTAACAAAAATTTAACGCGAATTTTAACAAAATATTAACGCTTACAATTTAGGTGGCACTTTTC
GGGGAAATGTGCGCGGAACCCCTATTTGTTTATTTTTCTAAATACATTCAAATATGTATCCGCTCATGAG
ACAATAACCCTGATAAATGCTTCAATAATATTGAAAAAGGAAGAGTATGAGTATTCAACATTTCCGTGTC
GCCCTTATTCCCTTTTTTGCGGCATTTTGCCTTCCTGTTTTTGCTCACCCAGAAACGCTGGTGAAAGTAA
AAGATGCTGAAGATCAGTTGGGTGCACGAGTGGGTTACATCGAACTGGATCTCAACAGCGGTAAGATCCT
TGAGAGTTTTCGCCCCGAAGAACGTTTTCCAATGATGAGCACTTTTAAAGTTCTGCTATGTGGCGCGGTA
TTATCCCGTATTGACGCCGGGCAAGAGCAACTCGGTCGCCGCATACACTATTCTCAGAATGACTTGGTTG
AGTACTCACCAGTCACAGAAAAGCATCTTACGGATGGCATGACAGTAAGAGAATTATGCAGTGCTGCCAT
AACCATGAGTGATAACACTGCGGCCAACTTACTTCTGACAACGATCGGAGGACCGAAGGAGCTAACCGCT
TTTTTGCACAACATGGGGGATCATGTAACTCGCCTTGATCGTTGGGAACCGGAGCTGAATGAAGCCATAC
CAAACGACGAGCGTGACACCACGATGCCTGTAGCAATGGCAACAACGTTGCGCAAACTATTAACTGGCGA
ACTACTTACTCTAGCTTCCCGGCAACAATTAATAGACTGGATGGAGGCGGATAAAGTTGCAGGACCACTT
CTGCGCTCGGCCCTTCCGGCTGGCTGGTTTATTGCTGATAAATCTGGAGCCGGTGAGCGTGGGTCTCGCG
GTATCATTGCAGCACTGGGGCCAGATGGTAAGCCCTCCCGTATCGTAGTTATCTACACGACGGGGAGTCA
GGCAACTATGGATGAACGAAATAGACAGATCGCTGAGATAGGTGCCTCACTGATTAAGCATTGGTAACTG
TCAGACCAAGTTTACTCATATATACTTTAGATTGATTTAAAACTTCATTTTTAATTTAAAAGGATCTAGG
TGAAGATCCTTTTTGATAATCTCATGACCAAAATCCCTTAACGTGAGTTTTCGTTCCACTGAGCGTCAGA
CCCCGTAGAAAAGATCAAAGGATCTTCTTGAGATCCTTTTTTTCTGCGCGTAATCTGCTGCTTGCAAACA
AAAAAACCACCGCTACCAGCGGTGGTTTGTTTGCCGGATCAAGAGCTACCAACTCTTTTTCCGAAGGTAA
CTGGCTTCAGCAGAGCGCAGATACCAAATACTGTTCTTCTAGTGTAGCCGTAGTTAGGCCACCACTTCAA
GAACTCTGTAGCACCGCCTACATACCTCGCTCTGCTAATCCTGTTACCAGTGGCTGCTGCCAGTGGCGAT
AAGTCGTGTCTTACCGGGTTGGACTCAAGACGATAGTTACCGGATAAGGCGCAGCGGTCGGGCTGAACGG
GGGGTTCGTGCACACAGCCCAGCTTGGAGCGAACGACCTACACCGAACTGAGATACCTACAGCGTGAGCT
ATGAGAAAGCGCCACGCTTCCCGAAGGGAGAAAGGCGGACAGGTATCCGGTAAGCGGCAGGGTCGGAACA
GGAGAGCGCACGAGGGAGCTTCCAGGGGGAAACGCCTGGTATCTTTATAGTCCTGTCGGGTTTCGCCACC
TCTGACTTGAGCGTCGATTTTTGTGATGCTCGTCAGGGGGGCGGAGCCTATGGAAAAACGCCAGCAACGC
GGCCTTTTTACGGTTCCTGGCCTTTTGCTGGCCTTTTGCTCACATGTTCTTTCCTGCGTTATCCCCTGAT
TCTGTGGATAACCGTATTACCGCCTTTGAGTGAGCTGATACCGCTCGCCGCAGCCGAACGACCGAGCGCA
GCGAGTCAGTGAGCGAGGAAGCGGAAGAGCGCCCAATACGCAAACCGCCTCTCCCCGCGCGTTGGCCGAT
TCATTAATGCAGCTGGCACGACAGGTTTCCCGACTGGAAAGCGGGCAGTGAGCGCAACGCAATTAATGTG
AGTTAGCTCACTCATTAGGCACCCCAGGCTTTACACTTTATGCTTCCGGCTCGTATGTTGTGTGGAATTG
TGAGCGGATAACAATTTCACACAGGAAACAGCTATGACCATGATTACGCCAAGCGCGCAATTAACCCTCA
CTAAAGGGAACAAAAGCTGGAGCTGCAAGC
Features (pLannotate 1.2.2; 31 found; start..end, strand, type, name):
      5..231     +  promoter       RSV promoter: Rous sarcoma virus enhancer/promoter
    232..412     +  LTR            5' LTR (truncated): truncated 5' long terminal repeat (LTR) from HIV-1
    459..584     +  misc_feature   HIV-1 Ψ: packaging signal of human immunodeficiency virus type 1
    568..931     +  CDS            HIV-1 gag (fragment): gag protein from human immunodeficiency virus 1; gag
   1077..1310    +  misc_feature   RRE: The Rev response element (RRE) of HIV-1 allows for Rev-dependent mRNA export from the nucleus to the cytoplasm.
   1687..1713    +  CDS            Rev (fragment): human immunodeficiency virus 1 (HIV-1) Rev protein; rev; enhances nuclear export of unspliced and incompletely spliced viral mRNAs
   1720..1743    +  promoter       SV40 promoter (fragment): SV40 early promoter
   1744..1815    +  promoter       SV40 promoter (fragment): SV40 enhancer and early promoter
   1839..1974    +  rep_origin     SV40 ori: SV40 origin of replication
   2020..2616    +  CDS            PuroR (fragment): puromycin N-acetyltransferase; pac from Streptomyces; confers resistance to puromycin
   2665..2782    +  misc_feature   cPPT/CTS: central polypurine tract and central termination sequence of HIV-1
   2847..2913    +  CDS            small t antigen (fragment): SV40 (simian virus 40) small t antigen
   2920..4098    +  promoter       EF-1α promoter: strong constitutive promoter for human elongation factor EF-1α
   4115..5467    +  CDS            POU2F2 (fragment): PO2F2_HUMAN - Also known as OCT2, OTF2. Experimental evidence at protein level: Swiss-Prot protein existence level 1. [Isoform 5]: Activates the U2 small nuclear RNA (snRNA) promoter. From Homo sapiens (Human).
   5888..5941    +  promoter       U6 promoter (fragment): RNA polymerase III promoter for human U6 snRNA
   5983..6571    +  misc_feature   WPRE: woodchuck hepatitis virus posttranscriptional regulatory element
   6622..6641    +  misc_feature   cPPT/CTS (fragment): central polypurine tract and central termination sequence of HIV-1
   6643..6876    +  LTR            3' LTR (ΔU3): self-inactivating 3' long terminal repeat (LTR) from HIV-1
   6954..7075    +  polyA_signal   SV40 poly(A) signal: SV40 polyadenylation signal
   7115..7250    +  rep_origin     SV40 ori: SV40 origin of replication
   7271..7289    -  promoter       T7 promoter: promoter for bacteriophage T7 RNA polymerase
   7297..7452    +  CDS            lacZα (fragment): LacZα fragment of β-galactosidase; lacZ fragment
   7457..7885    +  rep_origin     f1 ori (sequence partly withheld): f1 bacteriophage origin of replication; arrow indicates direction of (+) strand synthesis
   7938..8042    +  promoter       AmpR promoter: bla
   8043..8903    +  CDS            AmpR: β-lactamase; bla; confers resistance to ampicillin, carbenicillin, and related antibiotics
   9074..9662    +  rep_origin     ori: high-copy-number ColE1/pMB1/pBR322/pUC origin of replication
   9845..9937    +  CDS            lacI (fragment): lac repressor; lacI; The lac repressor binds to the lac operator to inhibit transcription in E. coli. This inhibition can be relieved by adding lactose or isopropyl-β-D-thiogalactopyranoside (IPTG).
   9950..9971    +  protein_bind   CAP binding site: CAP binding activates transcription in the presence of cAMP. E. coli catabolite activator protein
   9986..10016   +  promoter       lac promoter: promoter for the E. coli lac operon
  10024..10040   +  protein_bind   lac operator: The lac repressor binds to the lac operator to inhibit transcription in E. coli. This inhibition can be relieved by adding lactose or isopropyl-β-D-thiogalactopyranoside (IPTG). lac repressor encoded by lacI
  10085..10103   +  promoter       T3 promoter: promoter for bacteriophage T3 RNA polymerase
