[The description below was written by a language model from this plasmid's Addgene catalogue record and pLannotate feature annotations shown in this document.]
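Description:
TFORF1863 is a third-generation-style, self-inactivating lentiviral expression plasmid built on the pLX_TRC317 backbone and carrying the human transcription factor POU2F2 (also known as OCT2/OTF2). It belongs to a barcoded transcription factor ORF collection in which each ORF is paired with a unique 24-bp barcode, so that the factor carried by a given cell can be identified in pooled overexpression screens. In bacteria the plasmid is maintained through a high-copy ColE1/pUC-type origin and ampicillin resistance (AmpR). An f1 origin and remnants of a lac/lacZα cloning region flanked by T7 and T3 promoters are also present. The depositor notes that the plasmid can recombine, which is a common issue with LTR-containing vectors.

The viral portion begins with an RSV promoter fused to a truncated HIV-1 5' LTR, which drives Tat-independent production of the genomic RNA. This is followed by the Ψ packaging signal with a gag fragment, the RRE for Rev-dependent nuclear export, and a cPPT/CTS element. An SV40 early promoter expresses puromycin N-acetyltransferase for selection of transduced mammalian cells. Downstream of it, the strong constitutive EF-1α promoter drives the synthesized POU2F2 ORF. The annotation matches about 1.35 kb of the recorded 1,862-bp insert to the reference protein, presumably reflecting isoform differences, and the barcode itself is not annotated in the feature table. A WPRE downstream of the ORF enhances transcript expression, and the ΔU3 3' LTR inactivates the LTR promoter after integration. An SV40 poly(A) signal lies outside the 3' LTR. The construct is used to make lentivirus for stable POU2F2 overexpression, for example in directed-differentiation screens.
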