Addgene plasmid #143327: TFORF1863
Purpose: Lentiviral vector for overexpressing transcription factor ORFs with unique 24-bp barcodes. Barcodes facilitate identification of transcription factors in pooled screens.
Depositing lab: Feng Zhang. Depositing organization: Broad Institute. Publication: A transcription factor atlas of directed differentiation. Joung J, Ma S, Tay T, Geiger-Schuller KR, Kirchgatterer PC, Verdine VK, Guo B, Arias-Garcia MA, Allen WE, Singh A, Kuksenko O, Abudayyeh OO, Gootenberg JS, Fu Z, Macrae RK, Buenrostro JD, Regev A, Zhang F. Cell. 2023 Jan 5;186(1):209-229.e26. doi: 10.1016/j.cell.2022.11.026. PubMed 36608654.
Backbone
  Vector backbone: pLX_TRC317
  Backbone manufacturer: Broad Institute Genetic Perturbation Platform
  Backbone size w/o insert (bp): 8264
  Vector type: Mammalian Expression, Lentiviral
  Selectable markers: Puromycin
Growth in bacteria
  Bacterial resistance: Ampicillin, 100 μg/mL
  Growth temperature: 37°C
  Growth strain: NEB Stable
  Copy number: High Copy
Gene/Insert
  Gene/Insert name: POU2F2
  Species: H. sapiens (human)
  Insert size (bp): 1862
  Entrez Gene: POU2F2 (a.k.a. OCT2, OTF2, Oct-2)
  Promoter: EF1a
  Cloning method: Unknown
  Sequencing primers: 5′ GGGTGGAGACTGAAGTTAGGCCAG; 3′ CACATAGCGTAAAAGGAGCAACATAG
Terms and licenses: Academic/Nonprofit Terms; Industry Terms: Not Available to Industry
Depositor comments: XM_005259010,ENST00000342301 . The transcription factor ORF portion of this plasmid was synthesized by Genewiz. Please test multiple small colonies in case of plasmid recombination. To make this collection available in a timely manner, a portion of this collection was not fully sequenced by Addgene. If an Addgene verified full plasmid sequence is not available, please contact us prior to placing an order to request the full sequence.
How to cite: TFORF1863 was a gift from Feng Zhang (Addgene plasmid # 143327 ; http://n2t.net/addgene:143327 ; RRID:Addgene_143327)
