>Addgene plasmid #143327 | TFORF1863 | depositor partial sequence | sequence record 282119 | Insert
ACCGCCACCATGGTTCACTCCAGCATGGGGGCTCCAGAAATAAGAATGTCTAAGCCCCTGGAGGCCGAGA
AGCAAGGTCTGGACTCCCCATCAGAGCACACAGACACCGAAAGAAATGGACCAGACACTAATCATCAGAA
CCCCCAAAATAAGACCTCCCCATTCTCCGTGTCCCCAACTGGCCCCAGTACAAAGATCAAGGCTGAAGAC
CCCAGTGGCGATTCAGCCCCAGCAGCACCCCTGCCCCCTCAGCCGGCCCAGCCTCATCTGCCCCAGGCCC
AACTCATGTTGACGGGCAGCCAGCTAGCTGGGGACATACAGCAGCTCCTCCAGCTCCAGCAGCTGGTGCT
TGTGCCAGGCCACCACCTCCAGCCACCTGCTCAGTTCCTGCTACCGCAGGCCCAGCAGAGCCAGCCAGGC
CTGCTACCGACACCAAATCTATTCCAGCTACCTCAGCAAACCCAGGGAGCTCTTCTGACCTCCCAGCCCC
GGGCCGGGCTTCCCACACAGCCCCCCAAATGCTTGGAGCCACCATCCCACCCCGAGGAGCCCAGTGATCT
GGAGGAGCTGGAGCAATTCGCCCGCACCTTCAAGCAACGCCGCATCAAGCTGGGCTTCACGCAGGGTGAT
GTGGGCCTGGCCATGGGCAAGCTCTACGGCAACGACTTCAGCCAGACGACCATTTCCCGCTTCGAGGCCC
TCAACCTGAGCTTCAAGAACATGTGCAAACTCAAGCCCCTCCTGGAGAAGTGGCTCAACGATGCAGAGAC
TATGTCTGTGGACTCAAGCCTGCCCAGCCCCAACCAGCTGAGCAGCCCCAGCCTGGGTTTCGACGGCCTG
CCCGGCCGGAGACGCAAGAAGAGGACCAGCATCGAGACAAACGTCCGCTTCGCCTTAGAGAAGAGTTTTC
TAGCGAACCAGAAGCCTACCTCAGAGGAGATCCTGCTGATCGCCGAGCAGCTGCACATGGAGAAGGAAGT
GATCCGCGTCTGGTTCTGCAACCGGCGCCAGAAGGAGAAACGCATCAACCCCTGCAGTGCGGCCCCCATG
CTGCCCAGCCCAGGGAAGCCGGCCAGCTACAGCCCCCATATGGTCACACCCCAAGGGGGCGCGGGGACCT
TACCGTTGTCCCAAGCTTCCAGCAGTCTGAGCACAACAGTTACTACCTTATCCTCAGCTGTGGGGACGCT
CCACCCCAGCCGGACAGCTGGAGGGGGTGGGGGCGGGGGCGGGGCTGCGCCCCCCCTCAATTCCATCCCC
TCTGTCACTCCCCCACCCCCGGCCACCACCAACAGCACAAACCCCAGCCCTCAAGGCAGCCACTCGGCTA
TCGGCTTGTCAGGCCTGAACCCCAGCACGGGAAGCACAATGGTGGGGTTGAGCTCCGGGCTGAGTCCAGC
CCTCATGAGCAACAACCCTTTGGCCACTATCCAAGCCCTGGCCTCTGGTGGAACCCTGCCCCTTACCAGC
CTTGATGGCAGCGGGAATCTGGTGCTGGGGGCAGCCGGTGCAGCCCCGGGGAGCCCTGGCCTGGTGACCT
CGCCGCTCTTCTTGAATCATGCTGGGCTGCCCCTGCTCAGCACCCCGCCTGGTGTGGGCCTGGTCTCAGC
AGCGGCTGCGGCTGTGGCAGCCTCCATCTCCAGCAAGTCTCCTGGCCTCTCCTCCTCATCCTCTTCATCC
TCATCCTCCTCCTCCTCCACTTGCAGCGAGACGGCAGCACAGACCCCTGGAGGTCCAGGGGGGCCCGAGG
CAGGGTCCAAACCTGAGTAGTAATGAACTAGTCCGTAACTTGAAAGTATTTCGATTTCTTGGCTTTATAT
ATCTTGTGGAAAGGACGACTTAGCGCGTATCGTCTGCTTGTT
