>Addgene plasmid #143327 | TFORF1863 | depositor partial sequence | sequence record 282120 | Barcode
CTTAGCGCGTATCGTCTGCTTGTT
